>Addgene plasmid #139556 | pENTR-rtTA3G | addgene full sequence | sequence record 274724 | Addgene NGS Result
CTTTCCTGCGTTATCCCCTGATTCTGTGGATAACCGTATTACCGCCTTTGAGTGAGCTGATACCGCTCGC
CGCAGCCGAACGACCGAGCGCAGCGAGTCAGTGAGCGAGGAAGCGGAAGAGCGCCCAATACGCAAACCGC
CTCTCCCCGCGCGTTGGCCGATTCATTAATGCAGCTGGCACGACAGGTTTCCCGACTGGAAAGCGGGCAG
TGAGCGCAACGCAATTAATACGCGTACCGCTAGCCAGGAAGAGTTTGTAGAAACGCAAAAAGGCCATCCG
TCAGGATGGCCTTCTGCTTAGTTTGATGCCTGGCAGTTTATGGCGGGCGTCCTGCCCGCCACCCTCCGGG
CCGTTGCTTCACAACGTTCAAATCCGCTCCCGGCGGATTTGTCCTACTCAGGAGAGCGTTCACCGACAAA
CAACAGATAAAACGAAAGGCCCAGTCTTCCGACTGAGCCTTTCGTTTTATTTGATGCCTGGCAGTTCCCT
ACTCTCGCGTTAACGCTAGCATGGATGTTTTCCCAGTCACGACGTTGTAAAACGACGGCCAGTCTTAAGC
TCGGGCCCCAAATAATGATTTTATTTTGACTGATAGTGACCTGTTCGTTGCAACAAATTGATGAGCAATG
CTTTTTTATAATGCCAACTTTGTACAAAAAAGTTGGCACCATGAGCCGGCTGGACAAGAGCAAAGTGATC
AACAGCGCCCTGGAACTGCTGAACGGCGTGGGCATCGAGGGCCTGACCACCCGGAAGCTGGCCCAGAAAC
TGGGCGTGGAACAGCCCACCCTGTACTGGCACGTGAAGAACAAGCGGGCCCTGCTGGACGCCCTGCCCAT
CGAGATGCTGGACCGGCACCACACCCACAGCTGCCCTCTGGAAGGCGAGAGCTGGCAGGACTTCCTGCGG
AACAACGCCAAGAGCTACAGATGCGCCCTGCTGAGCCACCGGGACGGCGCCAAAGTGCACCTGGGCACCA
GACCCACCGAGAAGCAGTACGAGACACTGGAAAACCAGCTGGCCTTCCTGTGCCAGCAGGGCTTCAGCCT
GGAAAACGCCCTGTACGCCCTGAGCGCCGTGGGCCACTTCACCCTGGGCTGCGTGCTGGAAGAACAGGAA
CACCAGGTCGCCAAAGAGGAAAGAGAGACACCCACCACCGACAGCATGCCCCCCCTGCTGAAGCAGGCCA
TCGAGCTGTTCGACAGACAGGGCGCCGAGCCCGCCTTCCTGTTCGGCCTGGAACTGATCATCTGCGGCCT
CGAGAAGCAGCTGAAGTGCGAGAGCGGCGGACCCACCGACGCCCTGGACGACTTCGACCTGGACATGCTG
CCCGCCGATGCCCTGGATGATTTTGATCTGGATATGCTCCCTGCTGACGCTCTCGATGACTTCGATCTCG
ATATGCTGCCAGGCTAATCAACTTTCTTGTACAAAGTTGGCATTATAAGAAAGCATTGCTTATCAATTTG
TTGCAACGAACAGGTCACTATCAGTCAAAATAAAATCATTATTTGCCATCCAGCTGATATCCCCTATAGT
GAGTCGTATTACATGGTCATAGCTGTTTCCTGGCAGCTCTGGCCCGTGTCTCAAAATCTCTGATGTTACA
TTGCACAAGATAAAAATATATCATCATGAACAATAAAACTGTCTGCTTACATAAACAGTAATACAAGGGG
TGTTATGAGCCATATTCAACGGGAAACGTCGAGGCCGCGATTAAATTCCAACATGGATGCTGATTTATAT
GGGTATAAATGGGCTCGCGATAATGTCGGGCAATCAGGTGCGACAATCTATCGCTTGTATGGGAAGCCCG
ATGCGCCAGAGTTGTTTCTGAAACATGGCAAAGGTAGCGTTGCCAATGATGTTACAGATGAGATGGTCAG
ACTAAACTGGCTGACGGAATTTATGCCTCTTCCGACCATCAAGCATTTTATCCGTACTCCTGATGATGCA
TGGTTACTCACCACTGCGATCCCCGGAAAAACAGCATTCCAGGTATTAGAAGAATATCCTGATTCAGGTG
AAAATATTGTTGATGCGCTGGCAGTGTTCCTGCGCCGGTTGCATTCGATTCCTGTTTGTAATTGTCCTTT
TAACAGCGATCGCGTATTTCGTCTCGCTCAGGCGCAATCACGAATGAATAACGGTTTGGTTGATGCGAGT
GATTTTGATGACGAGCGTAATGGCTGGCCTGTTGAACAAGTCTGGAAAGAAATGCATAAACTTTTGCCAT
TCTCACCGGATTCAGTCGTCACTCATGGTGATTTCTCACTTGATAACCTTATTTTTGACGAGGGGAAATT
AATAGGTTGTATTGATGTTGGACGAGTCGGAATCGCAGACCGATACCAGGATCTTGCCATCCTATGGAAC
TGCCTCGGTGAGTTTTCTCCTTCATTACAGAAACGGCTTTTTCAAAAATATGGTATTGATAATCCTGATA
TGAATAAATTGCAGTTTCATTTGATGCTCGATGAGTTTTTCTAATCAGAATTGGTTAATTGGTTGTAACA
CTGGCAGAGCATTACGCTGACTTGACGGGACGGCGCAAGCTCATGACCAAAATCCCTTAACGTGAGTTAC
GCGTCGTTCCACTGAGCGTCAGACCCCGTAGAAAAGATCAAAGGATCTTCTTGAGATCCTTTTTTTCTGC
GCGTAATCTGCTGCTTGCAAACAAAAAAACCACCGCTACCAGCGGTGGTTTGTTTGCCGGATCAAGAGCT
ACCAACTCTTTTTCCGAAGGTAACTGGCTTCAGCAGAGCGCAGATACCAAATACTGTTCTTCTAGTGTAG
CCGTAGTTAGGCCACCACTTCAAGAACTCTGTAGCACCGCCTACATACCTCGCTCTGCTAATCCTGTTAC
CAGTGGCTGCTGCCAGTGGCGATAAGTCGTGTCTTACCGGGTTGGACTCAAGACGATAGTTACCGGATAA
GGCGCAGCGGTCGGGCTGAACGGGGGGTTCGTGCACACAGCCCAGCTTGGAGCGAACGACCTACACCGAA
CTGAGATACCTACAGCGTGAGCTATGAGAAAGCGCCACGCTTCCCGAAGGGAGAAAGGCGGACAGGTATC
CGGTAAGCGGCAGGGTCGGAACAGGAGAGCGCACGAGGGAGCTTCCAGGGGGAAACGCCTGGTATCTTTA
TAGTCCTGTCGGGTTTCGCCACCTCTGACTTGAGCGTCGATTTTTGTGATGCTCGTCAGGGGGGCGGAGC
CTATGGAAAAACGCCAGCAACGCGGCCTTTTTACGGTTCCTGGCCTTTTGCTGGCCTTTTGCTCACATGT
T
Features (pLannotate 1.2.2; 10 found; start..end, strand, type, name):
    121..213     +  CDS            lacI (fragment): lac repressor; lacI; The lac repressor binds to the lac operator to inhibit transcription in E. coli. This inhibition can be relieved by adding lactose or isopropyl-β-D-thiogalactopyranoside (IPTG).
    268..295     -  terminator     rrnB T2 terminator: transcription terminator T2 from the E. coli rrnB gene
    427..470     +  terminator     rrnB T1 terminator: Escherichia coli rrnB; transcription terminator T1 from the E. coli rrnB gene
    517..553     -  CDS            lacZα (fragment): LacZα fragment of β-galactosidase; lacZ fragment
    570..665     +  protein_bind   attL3: mutant version of attL; recombination site for the Gateway® LR reaction LR Clonase™
    671..1288    +  CDS            tetR: TETR2_ECOLX - Experimental evidence at protein level: Swiss-Prot protein existence level 1. TetR is the repressor of the tetracycline resistance element; its N-terminal region forms a helix-turn-helix structure and binds DNA. Binding of tetracycline to TetR reduces the repressor affinity for the tetracycline resistance gene (tetA) promoter operator sites. From Escherichia coli.
   1419..1514    -  protein_bind   attL3: mutant version of attL; recombination site for the Gateway® LR reaction LR Clonase™
   1533..1551    -  promoter       T7 promoter: promoter for bacteriophage T7 RNA polymerase
   1685..2494    +  CDS            KanR: aminoglycoside phosphotransferase; aph(3')-Ia; confers resistance to kanamycin in bacteria or G418 (Geneticin®) in eukaryotes
   2641..3229    +  rep_origin     ori: high-copy-number ColE1/pMB1/pBR322/pUC origin of replication
