[The description below was written by a language model from this plasmid's Addgene catalogue record and pLannotate feature annotations shown in this document.]
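Description:
pENTR-rtTA3G is a Gateway entry clone built on the pDONR221 backbone, carrying a synthetic open reading frame for the reverse tetracycline-controlled transactivator rtTA3G, including its stop codon. It is propagated in E. coli as a high-copy plasmid from a ColE1/pUC-type origin and selected with kanamycin through the aph(3')-Ia resistance gene. The sequenced record is 3,291 nt. Although it is catalogued as a mammalian expression vector, no eukaryotic promoter or polyadenylation signal is annotated. The plasmid therefore appears to serve as a donor of the coding sequence rather than as an expression construct in its own right.

The catalogue states that the ORF lies between attL1 and attL2. The automated annotation labels both flanking recombination sites as attL3, in opposite orientations. This most likely reflects the close similarity of attL variants rather than a real difference, and the catalogue designation matches what a pDONR221-derived entry clone would contain. The insert is annotated only as tetR, covering the TetR-derived DNA-binding and drug-binding portion of rtTA. The remaining sequence before the downstream att site is unannotated and presumably holds the activation domain that turns the repressor scaffold into a doxycycline-dependent transactivator. The rrnB T1 and T2 terminators upstream of the cassette shield it from read-through transcription, and a T7 promoter sits just beyond the downstream att site. The short lacI and lacZα fragments are backbone remnants.

The typical use is LR recombination to move rtTA3G into a destination vector that supplies a promoter. Because the stop codon is retained, the protein is made without a C-terminal fusion. The resulting construct provides the activator component of Tet-On inducible expression systems.
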