Addgene plasmid #139556: pENTR-rtTA3G
Purpose: rtTA ORF with stop codon between attL1-attL2 on Gateway entry vector
Depositing lab: Minoru Ko. Depositing organization: Keio University.
Backbone
  Vector backbone: pDONR221
  Backbone size w/o insert (bp): 2517
  Vector type: Mammalian Expression
Growth in bacteria
  Bacterial resistance: Kanamycin, 50 μg/mL
  Growth temperature: 37°C
  Growth strain: DH5alpha
  Copy number: High Copy
Gene/Insert
  Gene/Insert name: rtTA3G
  Species: Synthetic
  Cloning method: Gateway Cloning
Terms and licenses: Academic/Nonprofit Terms; Industry Terms: Not Available to Industry
How to cite: pENTR-rtTA3G was a gift from Minoru Ko (Addgene plasmid # 139556 ; http://n2t.net/addgene:139556 ; RRID:Addgene_139556)
